Addgene plasmid #128879: pMV20
Purpose: Position 2 module- Cyc1 promoter
Depositing lab: Gilles Charvin. Depositing organization: Institut de Genetique et de Biologie Moleculaire et Cellulaire (IGBMC). Publication: COSPLAY: An expandable toolbox for combinatorial and swift generation of expression plasmids in yeast. Goulev Y, Matifas A, Heyer V, Reina-San-Martin B, Charvin G. PLoS One. 2019 Aug 28;14(8):e0220694. doi: 10.1371/journal.pone.0220694. eCollection 2019. PubMed 31461461.
Backbone
  Vector backbone: pUC57BsaI
  Backbone size w/o insert (bp): 2724
  Total vector size (bp): 3022
  Modifications to backbone: Insertion of TATG-Cyc1p-GAAC
  Vector type: Yeast Expression, Synthetic Biology
Growth in bacteria
  Bacterial resistance: Ampicillin, 100 μg/mL
  Growth temperature: 37°C
  Growth strain: DH5alpha
  Copy number: Unknown
Gene/Insert
  Gene/Insert name: Cyc1 promoter
  Species: S. cerevisiae (budding yeast)
  Insert size (bp): 298
Terms and licenses: Academic/Nonprofit Terms; Industry Terms: Not Available to Industry
Depositor comments: Please visit https://www.biorxiv.org/content/10.1101/630277v1 for BioRxiv preprint.
How to cite: pMV20 was a gift from Gilles Charvin (Addgene plasmid # 128879 ; http://n2t.net/addgene:128879 ; RRID:Addgene_128879)
