[The description below was written by a language model from this plasmid's Addgene catalogue record and pLannotate feature annotations shown in this document.]
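Description:
pMV20 is a small bacterial part-donor plasmid from the COSPLAY toolkit, a modular system for combinatorial assembly of yeast expression plasmids. It is built on pUC57BsaI, a pUC57-type cloning backbone of about 2.7 kb, and carries a 298 bp fragment of the Saccharomyces cerevisiae CYC1 promoter, giving a total size of roughly 3.0 kb. The record designates it a "position 2" module. The promoter is flanked by defined four-nucleotide junctions that, given the backbone name, presumably serve as overhangs released by BsaI digestion, so that the part ligates in a fixed order between its neighbouring modules in a Golden Gate-style reaction. The record does not describe which modules occupy the other positions.

The annotated features belong entirely to the backbone. They comprise a high-copy ColE1/pUC origin of replication and an ampicillin resistance gene (β-lactamase) with its own promoter for propagation and selection in E. coli. There are also remnants of the lac region: the lac promoter, operator, CAP binding site, a lacZα fragment spanning the sequence origin and a short lacI fragment. Small rop and bom fragments are also called. The CYC1 promoter itself was not picked up by the automated annotation, although it presumably sits in the unannotated stretch next to the lacZα fragment. No yeast origin or yeast selectable marker is annotated, so although it is catalogued as a yeast expression and synthetic biology vector, pMV20 appears to function as a storage and donor plasmid. Its use is to supply the CYC1 promoter, generally regarded as a relatively weak promoter, to drive a downstream coding module in assembled yeast expression constructs.
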