Features (pLannotate 1.2.2; 10 found; start..end, strand, type, name):
    542..558     -  protein_bind   lac operator: The lac repressor binds to the lac operator to inhibit transcription in E. coli. This inhibition can be relieved by adding lactose or isopropyl-β-D-thiogalactopyranoside (IPTG). lac repressor encoded by lacI
    566..596     -  promoter       lac promoter: promoter for the E. coli lac operon
    611..632     -  protein_bind   CAP binding site: CAP binding activates transcription in the presence of cAMP. E. coli catabolite activator protein
    645..737     -  CDS            lacI (fragment): lac repressor; lacI; The lac repressor binds to the lac operator to inhibit transcription in E. coli. This inhibition can be relieved by adding lactose or isopropyl-β-D-thiogalactopyranoside (IPTG).
    920..1508    -  rep_origin     ori: high-copy-number ColE1/pMB1/pBR322/pUC origin of replication
   1679..2539    -  CDS            AmpR: β-lactamase; bla; confers resistance to ampicillin, carbenicillin, and related antibiotics
   2540..2644    -  promoter       AmpR promoter: bla
   2739..2774    +  CDS            rop (fragment): Rop protein, which maintains plasmids at low copy number; rop
   2876..2975    +  misc_feature   bom (fragment): basis of mobility region from pBR322
   2981..120     -  CDS            lacZα (fragment) (across the origin): LacZα fragment of β-galactosidase; lacZ fragment
>Addgene plasmid #128879 | pMV20 | addgene full sequence | sequence record 254189 | Addgene NGS Result
CGGTGCGGGCCTCTTCGCTATTACGCCAGCTGGCGAAAGGGGGATGTGCTGCAAGGCGATTAAGTTGGGT
AACGCCAGGGTTTTCCCAGTCACGACGTTGTAAAACGACGGCCAGTGAATTCGAGCTCGGTACCTCGCGA
ATGCATCTAGTCGATCCCGGTCTCGTATGCATTTGGCGAGCGTTGGTTGGTGGATCAAGCCCACGCGTAG
GCAATCCTCGAGCAGATCCGCCAGGCGTGTATATATAGCGTGGATGGCCAGGCAACTTTAGTGCTGACAC
ATACAGGCATATATATATGTGTGCGACGACACATGATCATATGGCATGCATGTGCTCTGTATGTATATAA
AACTCTTGTTTTCTTCTTTTCTCTAAATATTCTTTCCTTATACATTAGGACCTTTGCAGCATAAATTACT
ATACTTCTATAGACACGCAAACACAAATACACACACTAAGAACAGAGACCGGGCCCGTCGACTGCAGAGG
CCTGCATGCAAGCTTGGCGTAATCATGGTCATAGCTGTTTCCTGTGTGAAATTGTTATCCGCTCACAATT
CCACACAACATACGAGCCGGAAGCATAAAGTGTAAAGCCTGGGGTGCCTAATGAGTGAGCTAACTCACAT
TAATTGCGTTGCGCTCACTGCCCGCTTTCCAGTCGGGAAACCTGTCGTGCCAGCTGCATTAATGAATCGG
CCAACGCGCGGGGAGAGGCGGTTTGCGTATTGGGCGCTCTTCCGCTTCCTCGCTCACTGACTCGCTGCGC
TCGGTCGTTCGGCTGCGGCGAGCGGTATCAGCTCACTCAAAGGCGGTAATACGGTTATCCACAGAATCAG
GGGATAACGCAGGAAAGAACATGTGAGCAAAAGGCCAGCAAAAGGCCAGGAACCGTAAAAAGGCCGCGTT
GCTGGCGTTTTTCCATAGGCTCCGCCCCCCTGACGAGCATCACAAAAATCGACGCTCAAGTCAGAGGTGG
CGAAACCCGACAGGACTATAAAGATACCAGGCGTTTCCCCCTGGAAGCTCCCTCGTGCGCTCTCCTGTTC
CGACCCTGCCGCTTACCGGATACCTGTCCGCCTTTCTCCCTTCGGGAAGCGTGGCGCTTTCTCATAGCTC
ACGCTGTAGGTATCTCAGTTCGGTGTAGGTCGTTCGCTCCAAGCTGGGCTGTGTGCACGAACCCCCCGTT
CAGCCCGACCGCTGCGCCTTATCCGGTAACTATCGTCTTGAGTCCAACCCGGTAAGACACGACTTATCGC
CACTGGCAGCAGCCACTGGTAACAGGATTAGCAGAGCGAGGTATGTAGGCGGTGCTACAGAGTTCTTGAA
GTGGTGGCCTAACTACGGCTACACTAGAAGAACAGTATTTGGTATCTGCGCTCTGCTGAAGCCAGTTACC
TTCGGAAAAAGAGTTGGTAGCTCTTGATCCGGCAAACAAACCACCGCTGGTAGCGGTGGTTTTTTTGTTT
GCAAGCAGCAGATTACGCGCAGAAAAAAAGGATCTCAAGAAGATCCTTTGATCTTTTCTACGGGGTCTGA
CGCTCAGTGGAACGAAAACTCACGTTAAGGGATTTTGGTCATGAGATTATCAAAAAGGATCTTCACCTAG
ATCCTTTTAAATTAAAAATGAAGTTTTAAATCAATCTAAAGTATATATGAGTAAACTTGGTCTGACAGTT
ACCAATGCTTAATCAGTGAGGCACCTATCTCAGCGATCTGTCTATTTCGTTCATCCATAGTTGCCTGACT
CCCCGTCGTGTAGATAACTACGATACGGGAGGGCTTACCATCTGGCCCCAGTGCTGCAATGATACCGCGA
GATCCACGCTCACCGGCTCCAGATTTATCAGCAATAAACCAGCCAGCCGGAAGGGCCGAGCGCAGAAGTG
GTCCTGCAACTTTATCCGCCTCCATCCAGTCTATTAATTGTTGCCGGGAAGCTAGAGTAAGTAGTTCGCC
AGTTAATAGTTTGCGCAACGTTGTTGCCATTGCTACAGGCATCGTGGTGTCACGCTCGTCGTTTGGTATG
GCTTCATTCAGCTCCGGTTCCCAACGATCAAGGCGAGTTACATGATCCCCCATGTTGTGCAAAAAAGCGG
TTAGCTCCTTCGGTCCTCCGATCGTTGTCAGAAGTAAGTTGGCCGCAGTGTTATCACTCATGGTTATGGC
AGCACTGCATAATTCTCTTACTGTCATGCCATCCGTAAGATGCTTTTCTGTGACTGGTGAGTACTCAACC
AAGTCATTCTGAGAATAGTGTATGCGGCGACCGAGTTGCTCTTGCCCGGCGTCAATACGGGATAATACCG
CGCCACATAGCAGAACTTTAAAAGTGCTCATCATTGGAAAACGTTCTTCGGGGCGAAAACTCTCAAGGAT
CTTACCGCTGTTGAGATCCAGTTCGATGTAACCCACTCGTGCACCCAACTGATCTTCAGCATCTTTTACT
TTCACCAGCGTTTCTGGGTGAGCAAAAACAGGAAGGCAAAATGCCGCAAAAAAGGGAATAAGGGCGACAC
GGAAATGTTGAATACTCATACTCTTCCTTTTTCAATATTATTGAAGCATTTATCAGGGTTATTGTCTCAT
GAGCGGATACATATTTGAATGTATTTAGAAAAATAAACAAATAGGGGTTCCGCGCACATTTCCCCGAAAA
GTGCCACCTGACGTCTAAGAAACCATTATTATCATGACATTAACCTATAAAAATAGGCGTATCACGAGGC
CCTTTCGTCTCGCGCGTTTCGGTGATGACGGTGAAAACCTCTGACACATGCAGCTCCCGGAGACGGTCAC
AGCTTGTCTGTAAGCGGATGCCGGGAGCAGACAAGCCCGTCAGGGCGCGTCAGCGGGTGTTGGCGGGTGT
CGGGGCTGGCTTAACTATGCGGCATCAGAGCAGATTGTACTGAGAGTGCACCATATGCGGTGTGAAATAC
CGCACAGATGCGTAAGGAGAAAATACCGCATCAGGCGCCATTCGCCATTCAGGCTGCGCAACTGTTGGGA
AGGGCGAT
